>Addgene plasmid #72459 | pJK586 | depositor full sequence | sequence record 133898 | pJK586 sequence 4176 bps
TGGCGAATGGG
[124 nt withheld, positions 12-135]
C
[91 nt withheld, positions 137-227]
A
[49 nt withheld, positions 229-277]
CCTTTGACGTTGGAGTCCACGTTCTTT
[37 nt withheld, positions 305-341]
ACCCTATCTCGGTCTATTCTTTTGATTTATAAGGGATTTTGCCGATTTCGGCCTATTGGTTAAAAAATGA
GCTGATTTAACAAAAATTTAACGCGAATTTTAACAAAATATTAACGTTTACAATTTCAGGTGGCACTTTT
CGGGGAAATGTGCGCGGAACCCCTATTTGTTTATTTTTCTAAATACATTCAAATATGTATCCGCTCATGA
GACAATAACCCTGATAAATGCTTCAATAATATTGAAAAAGGAAGAGTATGAGTATTCAACATTTCCGTGT
CGCCCTTATTCCCTTTTTTGCGGCATTTTGCCTTCCTGTTTTTGCTCACCCAGAAACGCTGGTGAAAGTA
AAAGATGCTGAAGATCAGTTGGGTGCACGAGTGGGTTACATCGAACTGGATCTCAACAGCGGTAAGATCC
TTGAGAGTTTTCGCCCCGAAGAACGTTTTCCAATGATGAGCACTTTTAAAGTTCTGCTATGTGGCGCGGT
ATTATCCCGTATTGACGCCGGGCAAGAGCAACTCGGTCGCCGCATACACTATTCTCAGAATGACTTGGTT
GAGTACTCACCAGTCACAGAAAAGCATCTTACGGATGGCATGACAGTAAGAGAATTATGCAGTGCTGCCA
TAACCATGAGTGATAACACTGCGGCCAACTTACTTCTGACAACGATCGGAGGACCGAAGGAGCTAACCGC
TTTTTTGCACAACATGGGGGATCATGTAACTCGCCTTGATCGTTGGGAACCGGAGCTGAATGAAGCCATA
CCAAACGACGAGCGTGACACCACGATGCCTGCAGCAATGGCAACAACGTTGCGCAAACTATTAACTGGCG
AACTACTTACTCTAGCTTCCCGGCAACAATTAATAGACTGGATGGAGGCGGATAAAGTTGCAGGACCACT
TCTGCGCTCGGCCCTTCCGGCTGGCTGGTTTATTGCTGATAAATCTGGAGCCGGTGAGCGTGGGTCTCGC
GGTATCATTGCAGCACTGGGGCCAGATGGTAAGCCCTCCCGTATCGTAGTTATCTACACGACGGGGAGTC
AGGCAACTATGGATGAACGAAATAGACAGATCGCTGAGATAGGTGCCTCACTGATTAAGCATTGGTAACT
GTCAGACCAAGTTTACTCATATATACTTTAGATTGATTTAAAACTTCATTTTTAATTTAAAAGGATCTAG
GTGAAGATCCTTTTTGATAATCTCATGACCAAAATCCCTTAACGTGAGTTTTCGTTCCACTGAGCGTCAG
ACCCCGTAGAAAAGATCAAAGGATCTTCTTGAGATCCTTTTTTTCTGCGCGTAATCTGCTGCTTGCAAAC
AAAAAAACCACCGCTACCAGCGGTGGTTTGTTTGCCGGATCAAGAGCTACCAACTCTTTTTCCGAAGGTA
ACTGGCTTCAGCAGAGCGCAGATACCAAATACTGTCCTTCTAGTGTAGCCGTAGTTAGGCCACCACTTCA
AGAACTCTGTAGCACCGCCTACATACCTCGCTCTGCTAATCCTGTTACCAGTGGCTGCTGCCAGTGGCGA
TAAGTCGTGTCTTACCGGGTTGGACTCAAGACGATAGTTACCGGATAAGGCGCAGCGGTCGGGCTGAACG
GGGGGTTCGTGCACACAGCCCAGCTTGGAGCGAACGACCTACACCGAACTGAGATACCTACAGCGTGAGC
TATGAGAAAGCGCCACGCTTCCCGAAGGGAGAAAGGCGGACAGGTATCCGGTAAGCGGCAGGGTCGGAAC
AGGAGAGCGCACGAGGGAGCTTCCAGGGGGAAACGCCTGGTATCTTTATAGTCCTGTCGGGTTTCGCCAC
CTCTGACTTGAGCGTCGATTTTTGTGATGCTCGTCAGGGGGGCGGAGCCTATGGAAAAACGCCAGCAACG
CGGCCTTTTTACGGTTCCTGGCCTTTTGCTGGCCTTTTGCTCACATGTTCTTTCCTGCGTTATCCCCTGA
TTCTGTGGATAACCGTATTACCGCCTTTGAGTGAGCTGATACCGCTCGCCGCAGCCGAACGACCGAGCGC
AGCGAGTCAGTGAGCGAGGAAGCGGAAGAGCGCCTGATGCGGTATTTTCTCCTTACGCATCTGTGCGGTA
TTTCACACCGCATATATGGTGCACTCTCAGTACAATCTGCTCTGATGCCGCATAGTTAAGCCAGTATACA
CTCCGCTATCGCTACGTGACTGGGTCATGGCTGCGCCCCGACACCCGCCAACACCCGCTGACGCGCCCTG
ACGGGCTTGTCTGCTCCCGGCATCCGCTTACAGACAAGCTGTGACCGTCTCCGGGAGCTGCATGTGTCAG
AGGTTTTCACCGTCATCACCGAAACGCGCGAGGCAGCTGCGGTAAAGCTCATCAGCGTGGTCGTGAAGCG
ATTCACAGATGTCTGCCTGTTCATCCGCGTCCAGCTCGTTGAGTTTCTCCAGAAGCGTTAATGTCTGGCT
TCTGATAAAGCGGGCCATGTTAAGGGCGGTTTTTTCCTGTTTGGTCACTGATGCCTCCGTGTAAGGGGGA
TTTCTGTTCATGGGGGTAATGATACCGATGAAACGAGAGAGGATGCTCACGATACGGGTTACTGATGATG
AACATGCCCGGTTACTGGAACGTTGTGAGGGTAAACAACTGGCGGTATGGATGCGGCGGGACCAGAGAAA
AATCACTCAGGGTCAATGCCAGCGCTTCGTTAATACAGATGTAGGTGTTCCACAGGGTAGCCAGCAGCAT
CCTGCGATGCAGATCCGGAACATAATGGTGCAGGGCGCTGACTTCCGCGTTTCCAGACTTTACGAAACAC
GGAAACCGAAGACCATTCATGTTGTTGCTCAGGTCGCAGACGTTTTGCAGCAGCAGTCGCTTCACGTTCG
CTCGCGTATCGGTGATTCATTCTGCTAACCAGTAAGGCAACCCCGCCAGCCTAGCCGGGTCCTCAACGAC
AGGAGCACGATCATGCGCACCCGTGGCCAGGACCCAACGCTGCCCGAGATCTCGATCCCGCGAAATTAAT
ACGACTCACTATAGGGAGACCACAACGGTTTCCCTCTAGAAATAATTTTGTTTAACTTTAAGAAGGAGAT
ATACATATGATGAGCGAAACCGCCCCCCTGCCCTCTGCTTCCAGTGCTTTAGAAGATAAAGCAGCCTCTG
CCCCCGTTGTGGGCATTATCATGGGCAGCCAGTCAGACTTCGAAACCATGCGCCATGCAGACGCATTGCT
GACAGAGCTGGAAATTCCGCATGAAACCCTCATTGTTACAGCACATCGTACGCCAGACCGGTTGGCGGAT
TATGCGCGTACGGCAGCCGAACGCGGCCTGAATGTGATTATTGCTGGGGCCGGTGGAGCTGCACATCTGC
CGGGTATGTGTGCGGCATGGACACGCCTGCCCGTGCTGGGTGTTCCAGTAGAATCTCGCGCTCTTAAAGG
CATGGACAGCCTGCTTTCCATTGTGCAGATGCCCGGCGGCGTGCCTGTGGGCACTTTGGCTATTGGGGCA
TCCGGCGCCAAAAATGCCGCCTTGCTGGCCGCCTCCATTCTTGCACTGTATAACCCGGCCCTTGCCGCAC
GCCTTGAAACATTTCGCGCATTGCAGACGGCCTCTGTCCCCAACTCTCCCATTACCGAAGATAAATGAGA
ATTCGAGCTCCGTCGACAAGCTTGCGGCCGCACTCGAGCACCACCACCACCACCACTGAGATCCGGCTGC
TAACAAAGCCCGAAAGGAAGCTGAGTTGGCTGCTGCCACCGCTGAGCAATAACTAGCATAACCCCTTGGG
GCCTCTAAACGGGTCTTGAGGGGTTTTTTGCTGAAAGGAGGAACTATATCCGGAT
Features (pLannotate 1.2.2; 13 found; start..end, strand, type, name):
     12..467     +  rep_origin     f1 ori (sequence partly withheld): f1 bacteriophage origin of replication; arrow indicates direction of (+) strand synthesis
    494..598     +  promoter       AmpR promoter: bla
    599..1459    +  CDS            AmpR: β-lactamase; bla; confers resistance to ampicillin, carbenicillin, and related antibiotics
   1630..2218    +  rep_origin     ori: high-copy-number ColE1/pMB1/pBR322/pUC origin of replication
   2404..2546    -  misc_feature   bom: basis of mobility region from pBR322
   2648..2839    -  CDS            rop: Rop protein, which maintains plasmids at low copy number; rop
   2856..3236    +  CDS            YPB1_ECOLX: Protein predicted: Swiss-Prot protein existence level 4. From Escherichia coli.
   3348..3366    +  promoter       T7 promoter: promoter for bacteriophage T7 RNA polymerase
   3398..3420    +  RBS            RBS: efficient ribosome binding site from bacteriophage T7 gene 10 (Olins and Rangwala, 1989)
   3500..3961    +  CDS            purE (fragment): PURE_ECOLI - Experimental evidence at protein level: Swiss-Prot protein existence level 1. Catalyzes the conversion of N5-carboxyaminoimidazole ribonucleotide (N5-CAIR) to 4-carboxy-5-aminoimidazole ribonucleotide (CAIR). From Escherichia coli (strain K12).
   4020..4037    +  CDS            9xHis (fragment): 9xHis affinity tag
   4047..4096    +  CDS            SET1 (fragment): solubility-enhancement tag derived from T7 phage gene 10B
   4104..4151    +  terminator     T7 terminator: transcription terminator for bacteriophage T7 RNA polymerase
