[The description below was written by a language model from this plasmid's Addgene catalogue record and pLannotate feature annotations shown in this document.]
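Description:
pJK586 is a bacterial expression plasmid built on the pET23a backbone (4,176 bp in total) for producing a triple-mutant form of N5-carboxyaminoimidazole ribonucleotide mutase (PurE) from Acetobacter aceti 1023. It is propagated in E. coli through a ColE1/pMB1-type origin and selected with ampicillin via the bla β-lactamase gene and its own promoter. The annotation also finds the pBR322-derived bom and rop regions and an f1 phage origin, which allows single-stranded DNA production. The catalogue lists the plasmid as high copy, although an annotated rop gene is generally associated with copy-number restraint.

The purE coding sequence was inserted between the NdeI and EcoRI sites, both retained, downstream of the T7 promoter and the T7 gene 10 ribosome binding site, with the T7 terminator following the cassette. Expression therefore depends on a host that supplies T7 RNA polymerase. The encoded enzyme carries Trp34>Phe, Ser57>Thr and Trp165>Phe substitutions plus an additional N-terminal methionine, and is designated AaPurE1fwf-S57T. The automated annotation labels the insert as a fragment matching E. coli PurE, which reflects homology to the A. aceti gene rather than its true source. This enzyme class interconverts N5-CAIR and CAIR in purine biosynthesis.

A short His-tag fragment from the vector lies downstream of the insert, but the record lists no tag on the protein and does not say whether the tag is read in frame, so it may lie beyond the insert's stop codon. The stated purpose is simply production of this mutant enzyme. The record does not explain why these substitutions were chosen.
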