Addgene plasmid #72459: pJK586
Purpose: Produces Acetobacter aceti 1023 N5-carboxyaminoimidazole ribonucleotide mutase, Trp34>Phe/Ser57>Thr/Trp165>Phe mutant (AaPurE1fwf-S57T)
Depositing lab: T. J. Kappock. Depositing organization: Purdue University.
Backbone
  Vector backbone: pET23a
  Backbone size w/o insert (bp): 3666
  Total vector size (bp): 4176
  Vector type: Bacterial Expression
Growth in bacteria
  Bacterial resistance: Ampicillin, 100 μg/mL
  Growth temperature: 37°C
  Growth strain: DH5alpha
  Copy number: High Copy
Gene/Insert
  Gene/Insert name: N5-carboxyaminoimidazole ribonucleotide mutase (alt names: purE; AZ09_02690)
  Species: Acetobacter aceti 1023
  Mutation: Mutation changes tryptophan-34 to phenylalanine, serine-57 to threonine, tryptophan-165 to phenylalanine, additional N-terminal methionine
  GenBank ID: AAZ04483.1 KDE21029.1
  Promoter: T7
  Cloning method: Restriction Enzyme; 5′ cloning site NdeI (not destroyed); 3′ cloning site EcoRI (not destroyed)
  Sequencing primers: 5′ T7 promoter; 3′ T7 terminator
Terms and licenses: Academic/Nonprofit Terms; Industry Terms: Not Available to Industry
How to cite: pJK586 was a gift from T. J. Kappock (Addgene plasmid # 72459 ; http://n2t.net/addgene:72459 ; RRID:Addgene_72459)
