>Addgene plasmid #72459 | pJK586 | addgene partial sequence | sequence record 138124 | T7 5'-TAATACGACTCACTATAGGG-3'
TTTTGTTTAACTTTAAGAAGGAGATATACATATGATGAGCGAAACCGCCCCCCTGCCCTCTGCTTCCAGT
GCTTTAGAAGATAAAGCAGCCTCTGCCCCCGTTGTGGGCATTATCATGGGCAGCCAGTCAGACTTCGAAA
CCATGCGCCATGCAGACGCATTGCTGACAGAGCTGGAAATTCCGCATGAAACCCTCATTGTTACAGCACA
TCGTACGCCAGACCGGTTGGCGGATTATGCGCGTACGGCAGCCGAACGCGGCCTGAATGTGATTATTGCT
GGGGCCGGTGGAGCTGCACATCTGCCGGGTATGTGTGCGGCATGGACACGCCTGCCCGTGCTGGGTGTTC
CAGTAGAATCTCGCGCTCTTAAAGGCATGGACAGCCTGCTTTCCATTGTGCAGATGCCCGGCGGCGTGCC
TGTGGGCACTTTGGCTATTGGGGCATCCGGCGCCAAAAATGCCGCCTTGCTGGCCGCCTCCATTCTTGCA
CTGTATAACCCGGCCCTTGCCGCACGCCTTGAAACATTTCGCGCATTGCAGACGGCCTCTGTCCCCAACT
CTCCCATTACCGAAGATAAATGAGAATTCGAGCTCCGTCGACAAGCTTGCGGCCGCACTCGAGCACCACC
ACCACCACCACTGAGATCCGGCTGCTAACAAAGCCCGAAAGGAAGCTGAGTTGGCTGCTGCCACCGCTGA
GCAATAACTAGCATAACCCCTTGGGGCCTCTAAACGGGTCTTGAGGGGTTTTTTGCTGAAAGGAGGAACT
ATATCCGGATTGGCGAATGGG
[124 nt withheld, positions 792-915]
C
[91 nt withheld, positions 917-1007]
A
