>Addgene plasmid #72459 | pJK586 | addgene partial sequence | sequence record 138125 | T7term 5'-GCTAGTTATTGCTCAGCGG-3'
TTCGGGCTTTGTTAGCAGCCGGATCTCAGTGGTGGTGGTGGTGGTGCTCGAGTGCGGCCGCAAGCTTGTC
GACGGAGCTCGAATTCTCATTTATCTTCGGTAATGGGAGAGTTGGGGACAGAGGCCGTCTGCAATGCGCG
AAATGTTTCAAGGCGTGCGGCAAGGGCCGGGTTATACAGTGCAAGAATGGAGGCGGCCAGCAAGGCGGCA
TTTTTGGCGCCGGATGCCCCAATAGCCAAAGTGCCCACAGGCACGCCGCCGGGCATCTGCACAATGGAAA
GCAGGCTGTCCATGCCTTTAAGAGCGCGAGATTCTACTGGAACACCCAGCACGGGCAGGCGTGTCCATGC
CGCACACATACCCGGCAGATGTGCAGCTCCACCGGCCCCAGCAATAATCACATTCAGGCCGCGTTCGGCT
GCCGTACGCGCATAATCCGCCAACCGGTCTGGCGTACGATGTGCTGTAACAATGAGGGTTTCATGCGGAA
TTTCCAGCTCTGTCAGCAATGCGTCTGCATGGCGCATGGTTTCGAAGTCTGACTGGCTGCCCATGATAAT
GCCCACAACGGGGGCAGAGGCTGCTTTATCTTCTAAAGCACTGGAAGCAGAGGGCAGGGGGGCGGTTTCG
CTCATCATATGTATATCTCCTTCTTAAAGTTAAACAAAATTATTTCTAGAGGGAAACCGTTGTGGTCTCC
CTATAGTGAGTCGTATTAATTTCGCGGGATCGAGATCTCGGGCAGCGTTGGGTCCTGGCCACGGGTGCGC
ATGATCGTGCTCCTGTCGTTGAGGACCCGGCTAGGCTGGCGGGGTTGCCTTACTGGTTAGCAGAATGAAT
CACCGATACGCGAGCGAACGTGAAGCGACTGCTGCTGCAAAACGTCTGCGACCTGAGCAACAACATGAAT
GGTCTTCGGTTTCCGTGTTTCGTAAAGTCTGGAAACGCGGAAGTCAGCGCCCTGCACCATTATGTTCCGG
ATCTGCATCGCAGGATGCTGCTGGCTACCCTGTGGAAC
